LOCUS       Exported 7604 bp ds-DNA circular SYN 12-MAY-2021
DEFINITION  Mammalian expression of wild type Nme Cas9.
ACCESSION   .
VERSION     .
KEYWORDS    pCSDest2-NmeCas9-NLS-3XHA-NLS
SOURCE      synthetic DNA construct
  ORGANISM  synthetic DNA construct
REFERENCE   1 (bases 1 to 7604)
  AUTHORS   Pawluk A, Amrani N, Zhang Y, Garcia B, Hidalgo-Reyes Y, Lee J,
            Edraki A, Shah M, Sontheimer EJ, Maxwell KL, Davidson AR
  TITLE     Naturally Occurring Off-Switches for CRISPR-Cas9.
  JOURNAL   Cell. 2016 Dec 15;167(7):1829-1838.e9. doi:
            10.1016/j.cell.2016.11.017. Epub 2016 Dec 8.
  PUBMED    27984730
REFERENCE   2 (bases 1 to 7604)
  AUTHORS   .
  TITLE     Direct Submission
  JOURNAL   Exported May 12, 2021 from SnapGene Server 1.1.58
            http://www.snapgene.com
FEATURES             Location/Qualifiers
     source          1..7604
                     /organism="synthetic DNA construct"
                     /mol_type="other DNA"
     regulatory      22..31
                     /regulatory_class="other"
                     /note="vertebrate consensus sequence for strong initiation
                     of translation (Kozak, 1987)"
     CDS             28..3273
                     /codon_start=1
                     /product="Cas9 endonuclease from the Neisseria meningitidis
                     Type II CRISPR/Cas system (Esvelt et al., 2013)"
                     /label=NmCas9
                     /note="generates RNA-guided double strand breaks in DNA"
                     /translation="MAAFKPNSINYILGLDIGIASVGWAMVEIDEEENPIRLIDLGVRV
                     FERAEVPKTGDSLAMARRLARSVRRLTRRRAHRLLRTRRLLKREGVLQAANFDENGLIK
                     SLPNTPWQLRAAALDRKLTPLEWSAVLLHLIKHRGYLSQRKNEGETADKELGALLKGVA
                     GNAHALQTGDFRTPAELALNKFEKESGHIRNQRSDYSHTFSRKDLQAELILLFEKQKEF
                     GNPHVSGGLKEGIETLLMTQRPALSGDAVQKMLGHCTFEPAEPKAAKNTYTAERFIWLT
                     KLNNLRILEQGSERPLTDTERATLMDEPYRKSKLTYAQARKLLGLEDTAFFKGLRYGKD
                     NAEASTLMEMKAYHAISRALEKEGLKDKKSPLNLSPELQDEIGTAFSLFKTDEDITGRL
                     KDRIQPEILEALLKHISFDKFVQISLKALRRIVPLMEQGKRYDEACAEIYGDHYGKKNT
                     EEKIYLPPIPADEIRNPVVLRALSQARKVINGVVRRYGSPARIHIETAREVGKSFKDRK
                     EIEKRQEENRKDREKAAAKFREYFPNFVGEPKSKDILKLRLYEQQHGKCLYSGKEINLG
                     RLNEKGYVEIDHALPFSRTWDDSFNNKVLVLGSENQNKGNQTPYEYFNGKDNSREWQEF
                     KARVETSRFPRSKKQRILLQKFDEDGFKERNLNDTRYVNRFLCQFVADRMRLTGKGKKR
                     VFASNGQITNLLRGFWGLRKVRAENDRHHALDAVVVACSTVAMQQKITRFVRYKEMNAF
                     DGKTIDKETGEVLHQKTHFPQPWEFFAQEVMIRVFGKPDGKPEFEEADTLEKLRTLLAE
                     KLSSRPEAVHEYVTPLFVSRAPNRKMSGQGHMETVKSAKRLDEGVSVLRVPLTQLKLKD
                     LEKMVNREREPKLYEALKARLEAHKDDPAKAFAEPFYKYDKAGNRTQQVKAVRVEQVQK
                     TGVWVRNHNGIADNATMVRVDVFEKGDKYYLVPIYSWQVAKGILPDRAVVQGKDEEDWQ
                     LIDDSFNFKFSLHPNDLVEVITKKARMFGYFASCHRGTGNINIRIHDLDHKIGKNGILE
                     GIGVKTALSFQKYQIDELGKEIRPCRLKKRPPVR"
     CDS             3286..3306
                     /codon_start=1
                     /product="nuclear localization signal of SV40 (simian virus
                     40) large T antigen"
                     /label=SV40 NLS
                     /translation="PKKKRKV"
     CDS             3307..3396
                     /codon_start=1
                     /product="three tandem HA epitope tags"
                     /label=3xHA
                     /translation="YPYDVPDYAGYPYDVPDYAGSYPYDVPDYA"
     CDS             3409..3435
                     /codon_start=1
                     /product="nuclear localization signal (Makkerh et al.,
                     1996)"
                     /label=NLS
                     /translation="PAAKKKKLD"
     protein_bind    complement(3473..3497)
                     /gene="mutant version of attB"
                     /label=attB2
                     /bound_moiety="BP Clonase(TM)"
                     /note="recombination site for the Gateway(R) BP reaction"
     promoter        complement(3520..3537)
                     /label=T7 promoter
                     /note="promoter for bacteriophage T7 RNA polymerase"
     polyA_signal    3542..3676
                     /label=SV40 poly(A) signal
                     /note="SV40 polyadenylation signal"
     primer_bind     complement(3566..3585)
                     /label=EBV-rev
                     /note="SV40 polyA terminator, reverse primer"
     primer_bind     3620..3639
                     /label=SV40pA-R
                     /note="SV40 polyA, reverse primer"
     primer_bind     complement(3789..3809)
                     /label=T3
                     /note="T3 promoter, forward primer"
     promoter        complement(3789..3807)
                     /label=T3 promoter
                     /note="promoter for bacteriophage T3 RNA polymerase"
     primer_bind     complement(3828..3844)
                     /label=M13 rev
                     /note="common sequencing primer, one of multiple similar
                     variants"
     primer_bind     complement(3828..3844)
                     /label=M13 Reverse
                     /note="In lacZ gene. Also called M13-rev"
     primer_bind     complement(3841..3863)
                     /label=M13/pUC Reverse
                     /note="In lacZ gene"
     protein_bind    3852..3868
                     /label=lac operator
                     /bound_moiety="lac repressor encoded by lacI"
                     /note="The lac repressor binds to the lac operator to
                     inhibit transcription in E. coli. This inhibition can be
                     relieved by adding lactose or
                     isopropyl-beta-D-thiogalactopyranoside (IPTG)."
     promoter        complement(3876..3906)
                     /label=lac promoter
                     /note="promoter for the E. coli lac operon"
     protein_bind    3921..3942
                     /label=CAP binding site
                     /bound_moiety="E. coli catabolite activator protein"
                     /note="CAP binding activates transcription in the presence
                     of cAMP."
     primer_bind     complement(4059..4076)
                     /label=L4440
                     /note="L4440 vector, forward primer"
     rep_origin      complement(4230..4818)
                     /direction=LEFT
                     /label=ori
                     /note="high-copy-number ColE1/pMB1/pBR322/pUC origin of
                     replication"
     primer_bind     complement(4310..4329)
                     /label=pBR322ori-F
                     /note="pBR322 origin, forward primer"
     CDS             complement(4989..5849)
                     /codon_start=1
                     /gene="bla"
                     /product="beta-lactamase"
                     /label=AmpR
                     /note="confers resistance to ampicillin, carbenicillin, and
                     related antibiotics"
                     /translation="MSIQHFRVALIPFFAAFCLPVFAHPETLVKVKDAEDQLGARVGYI
                     ELDLNSGKILESFRPEERFPMMSTFKVLLCGAVLSRIDAGQEQLGRRIHYSQNDLVEYS
                     PVTEKHLTDGMTVRELCSAAITMSDNTAANLLLTTIGGPKELTAFLHNMGDHVTRLDRW
                     EPELNEAIPNDERDTTMPVAMATTLRKLLTGELLTLASRQQLIDWMEADKVAGPLLRSA
                     LPAGWFIADKSGAGERGSRGIIAALGPDGKPSRIVVIYTTGSQATMDERNRQIAEIGAS
                     LIKHW"
     primer_bind     5612..5631
                     /label=Amp-R
                     /note="Ampicillin resistance gene, reverse primer"
     promoter        complement(5850..5954)
                     /gene="bla"
                     /label=AmpR promoter
     rep_origin      complement(5980..6435)
                     /direction=LEFT
                     /label=f1 ori
                     /note="f1 bacteriophage origin of replication; arrow
                     indicates direction of (+) strand synthesis"
     primer_bind     complement(6117..6138)
                     /label=F1ori-F
                     /note="F1 origin, forward primer"
     primer_bind     6329..6348
                     /label=F1ori-R
                     /note="F1 origin, reverse primer"
     promoter        6513..7490
                     /label=CMV IE94 promoter
                     /note="enhancer/promoter region of simian cytomegalovirus
                     major immediate early transcription unit IE94"
     promoter        7525..7543
                     /label=SP6 promoter
                     /note="promoter for bacteriophage SP6 RNA polymerase"
     primer_bind     7525..7542
                     /label=SP6
                     /note="SP6 promoter, forward primer"
     protein_bind    7598..18
                     /gene="mutant version of attB"
                     /label=attB1
                     /bound_moiety="BP Clonase(TM)"
                     /note="recombination site for the Gateway(R) BP reaction"
ORIGIN
        1 tgtacaaaaa agcaggctgg cgccaccatg gctgccttca aacctaattc aatcaactac
       61 atcctcggcc tcgatatcgg catcgcatcc gtcggctggg cgatggtaga aattgacgaa
      121 gaagaaaacc ccatccgcct gattgatttg ggcgtgcgcg tatttgagcg tgccgaagta
      181 ccgaaaacag gcgactccct tgccatggca aggcgtttgg cgcgcagtgt tcgccgcctg
      241 acccgccgtc gcgcccaccg cctgcttcgg acccgccgcc tattgaaacg cgaaggcgta
      301 ttacaagccg ccaattttga cgaaaacggc ttgattaaat ccttaccgaa tacaccatgg
      361 caacttcgcg cagccgcatt agaccgcaaa ctgacgcctt tagagtggtc ggcagtcttg
      421 ttgcatttaa tcaaacatcg cggctattta tcgcaacgga aaaacgaggg cgaaactgcc
      481 gataaggagc ttggcgcttt gcttaaaggc gtagccggca atgcccatgc cttacagaca
      541 ggcgatttcc gcacaccggc cgaattggct ttaaataaat ttgagaaaga aagcggccat
      601 atccgcaatc agcgcagcga ttattcgcat acgttcagcc gcaaagattt acaggcggag
      661 ctgattttgc tgtttgaaaa acaaaaagaa tttggcaatc cgcatgtttc aggcggcctt
      721 aaagaaggta ttgaaaccct actgatgacg caacgccctg ccctgtccgg cgatgccgtt
      781 caaaaaatgt tggggcattg caccttcgaa ccggcagagc cgaaagccgc taaaaacacc
      841 tacacagccg aacgtttcat ctggctgacc aagctgaaca acctgcgtat tttagagcaa
      901 ggcagcgagc ggccattgac cgataccgaa cgcgccacgc ttatggacga gccatacaga
      961 aaatccaaac tgacttacgc acaagcccgt aagctgctgg gtttagaaga taccgccttt
     1021 ttcaaaggct tgcgctatgg taaagacaat gccgaagcct caacattgat ggaaatgaag
     1081 gcctaccatg ccatcagccg tgcactggaa aaagaaggat tgaaagacaa aaaatcccca
     1141 ttaaaccttt ctcccgaatt acaagacgaa atcggcacgg cattctccct gttcaaaacc
     1201 gatgaagaca ttacaggccg tctgaaagac cgtatacagc ccgaaatctt agaagcgctg
     1261 ttgaaacaca tcagcttcga taagttcgtc caaatttcct tgaaagcatt gcgccgaatt
     1321 gtgcctctaa tggaacaagg caaacgttac gatgaagcct gcgccgaaat ctacggagac
     1381 cattacggca agaagaatac ggaagaaaag atttatctgc cgccgattcc cgccgacgaa
     1441 atccgcaacc ccgtcgtctt gcgcgcctta tctcaagcac gtaaggtcat taacggcgtg
     1501 gtacgccgtt acggctcccc agctcgtatc catattgaaa ctgcaaggga agtaggtaaa
     1561 tcgtttaaag accgcaaaga aattgagaaa cgccaagaag aaaaccgcaa agaccgggaa
     1621 aaagccgccg ccaaattccg agagtatttc cccaattttg tcggagaacc caaatccaaa
     1681 gatattctga aactgcgcct gtacgagcaa caacacggca aatgcctgta ttcgggcaaa
     1741 gaaatcaact taggccgtct gaacgaaaaa ggctatgtcg aaatcgacca tgccctgccg
     1801 ttctcgcgca catgggacga cagtttcaac aataaagtac tggtattggg cagcgaaaac
     1861 caaaacaaag gcaatcaaac cccttacgaa tacttcaacg gcaaagacaa cagccgcgaa
     1921 tggcaggaat ttaaagcgcg tgtcgaaacc agccgtttcc cgcgcagtaa aaaacaacgg
     1981 attctgctgc aaaaattcga tgaagacggc tttaaagaac gcaatctgaa cgacacgcgc
     2041 tacgtcaacc gtttcctgtg tcaatttgtt gccgaccgta tgcggctgac aggtaaaggc
     2101 aagaaacgtg tctttgcatc caacggacaa attaccaatc tgttgcgcgg cttttgggga
     2161 ttgcgcaaag tgcgtgcgga aaacgaccgc catcacgcct tggacgccgt cgtcgttgcc
     2221 tgctcgaccg ttgccatgca gcagaaaatt acccgttttg tacgctataa agagatgaac
     2281 gcgtttgacg gtaaaaccat agacaaagaa acaggagaag tgctgcatca aaaaacacac
     2341 ttcccacaac cttgggaatt tttcgcacaa gaagtcatga ttcgcgtctt cggcaaaccg
     2401 gacggcaaac ccgaattcga agaagccgat accctagaaa aactgcgcac gttgcttgcc
     2461 gaaaaattat catctcgccc cgaagccgta cacgaatacg ttacgccact gtttgtttca
     2521 cgcgcgccca atcggaagat gagcgggcaa gggcatatgg agaccgtcaa atccgccaaa
     2581 cgactggacg aaggcgtcag cgtgttgcgc gtaccgctga cacagttaaa actgaaagac
     2641 ttggaaaaaa tggtcaatcg ggagcgcgaa cctaagctat acgaagcact gaaagcacgg
     2701 ctggaagcac ataaagacga tcctgccaaa gcctttgccg agccgtttta caaatacgat
     2761 aaagcaggca accgcaccca acaggtaaaa gccgtacgcg tagagcaagt acagaaaacc
     2821 ggcgtatggg tgcgcaacca taacggtatt gccgacaacg caaccatggt gcgcgtagat
     2881 gtgtttgaga aaggcgacaa gtattatctg gtaccgattt acagttggca ggtagcgaaa
     2941 gggattttgc cggatagggc tgttgtacaa ggaaaagatg aagaagattg gcaacttatt
     3001 gatgatagtt tcaactttaa attctcatta caccctaatg atttagtcga ggttataaca
     3061 aaaaaagcta gaatgtttgg ttactttgcc agctgccatc gaggcacagg taatatcaat
     3121 atacgcattc atgatcttga tcataaaatt ggcaaaaatg gaatactgga aggtatcggc
     3181 gtcaaaaccg ccctttcatt ccaaaaatac caaattgacg aactgggcaa agaaatcaga
     3241 ccatgccgtc tgaaaaaacg cccgcctgtc cgtggcaccg gcgggcccaa gaagaagagg
     3301 aaggtatacc catacgatgt tcctgactat gcgggctatc cctatgacgt cccggactat
     3361 gcaggatcgt atccttatga cgttccagat tacgctggat ccgccgctcc ggcagctaag
     3421 aaaaagaaac tggatttcga atccggataa gcggccgcct cgagatatct agacccagct
     3481 ttcttgtaca aagtggttga tcctctcgag cctctagaac tatagtgagt cgtattacgt
     3541 agatccagac atgataagat acattgatga gtttggacaa accacaacta gaatgcagtg
     3601 aaaaaaatgc tttatttgtg aaatttgtga tgctattgct ttatttgtaa ccattataag
     3661 ctgcaataaa caagttaaca acaacaattg cattcatttt atgtttcagg ttcaggggga
     3721 ggtgtgggag gttttttaat tcgcggccgc ggcgccaatg cattgggccc ggtacccagc
     3781 ttttgttccc tttagtgagg gttaattgcg cgcttggcgt aatcatggtc atagctgttt
     3841 cctgtgtgaa attgttatcc gctcacaatt ccacacaaca tacgagccgg gagcataaag
     3901 tgtaaagcct ggggtgccta atgagtgagc taactcacat taattgcgtt gcgctcactg
     3961 cccgctttcc agtcgggaaa cctgtcgtgc cagctgcatt aatgaatcgg ccaacgcgcg
     4021 gggagaggcg gtttgcgtat tgggcgctct tccgcttcct cgctcactga ctcgctgcgc
     4081 tcggtcgttc ggctgcggcg agcggtatca gctcactcaa aggcggtaat acggttatcc
     4141 acagaatcag gggataacgc aggaaagaac atgtgagcaa aaggccagca aaaggccagg
     4201 aaccgtaaaa aggccgcgtt gctggcgttt ttccataggc tccgcccccc tgacgagcat
     4261 cacaaaaatc gacgctcaag tcagaggtgg cgaaacccga caggactata aagataccag
     4321 gcgtttcccc ctggaagctc cctcgtgcgc tctcctgttc cgaccctgcc gcttaccgga
     4381 tacctgtccg cctttctccc ttcgggaagc gtggcgcttt ctcatagctc acgctgtagg
     4441 tatctcagtt cggtgtaggt cgttcgctcc aagctgggct gtgtgcacga accccccgtt
     4501 cagcccgacc gctgcgcctt atccggtaac tatcgtcttg agtccaaccc ggtaagacac
     4561 gacttatcgc cactggcagc agccactggt aacaggatta gcagagcgag gtatgtaggc
     4621 ggtgctacag agttcttgaa gtggtggcct aactacggct acactagaag aacagtattt
     4681 ggtatctgcg ctctgctgaa gccagttacc ttcggaaaaa gagttggtag ctcttgatcc
     4741 ggcaaacaaa ccaccgctgg tagcggtggt ttttttgttt gcaagcagca gattacgcgc
     4801 agaaaaaaag gatctcaaga agatcctttg atcttttcta cggggtctga cgctcagtgg
     4861 aacgaaaact cacgttaagg gattttggtc atgagattat caaaaaggat cttcacctag
     4921 atccttttaa attaaaaatg aagttttaaa tcaatctaaa gtatatatga gtaaacttgg
     4981 tctgacagtt accaatgctt aatcagtgag gcacctatct cagcgatctg tctatttcgt
     5041 tcatccatag ttgcctgact ccccgtcgtg tagataacta cgatacggga gggcttacca
     5101 tctggcccca gtgctgcaat gataccgcga gacccacgct caccggctcc agatttatca
     5161 gcaataaacc agccagccgg aagggccgag cgcagaagtg gtcctgcaac tttatccgcc
     5221 tccatccagt ctattaattg ttgccgggaa gctagagtaa gtagttcgcc agttaatagt
     5281 ttgcgcaacg ttgttgccat tgctacaggc atcgtggtgt cacgctcgtc gtttggtatg
     5341 gcttcattca gctccggttc ccaacgatca aggcgagtta catgatcccc catgttgtgc
     5401 aaaaaagcgg ttagctcctt cggtcctccg atcgttgtca gaagtaagtt ggccgcagtg
     5461 ttatcactca tggttatggc agcactgcat aattctctta ctgtcatgcc atccgtaaga
     5521 tgcttttctg tgactggtga gtactcaacc aagtcattct gagaatagtg tatgcggcga
     5581 ccgagttgct cttgcccggc gtcaatacgg gataataccg cgccacatag cagaacttta
     5641 aaagtgctca tcattggaaa acgttcttcg gggcgaaaac tctcaaggat cttaccgctg
     5701 ttgagatcca gttcgatgta acccactcgt gcacccaact gatcttcagc atcttttact
     5761 ttcaccagcg tttctgggtg agcaaaaaca ggaaggcaaa atgccgcaaa aaagggaata
     5821 agggcgacac ggaaatgttg aatactcata ctcttccttt ttcaatatta ttgaagcatt
     5881 tatcagggtt attgtctcat gagcggatac atatttgaat gtatttagaa aaataaacaa
     5941 ataggggttc cgcgcacatt tccccgaaaa gtgccaccta aattgtaagc gttaatattt
     6001 tgttaaaatt cgcgttaaat ttttgttaaa tcagctcatt ttttaaccaa taggccgaaa
     6061 tcggcaaaat cccttataaa tcaaaagaat agaccgagat agggttgagt gttgttccag
     6121 tttggaacaa gagtccacta ttaaagaacg tggactccaa cgtcaaaggn nnnnnnnnnn
     6181 nnnnnnnnnn nnnnnnnnnn nnnnnnnnnn nnnnnnnntn nnnnnnnnnn nnnnnnnnnn
     6241 nnnnnnnnnn nnnnnnnnnn nnnnnnnnnn nnnnnnnnnn nnnnnnnnnn nnnnnnnnnn
     6301 nnnnnnnnnn gnnnnnnnnn nnnnnnnnnn nnnnnnnnnn nnnnnnnnnn nnnnnnnnnn
     6361 nnnnnnnnnn nnnnnnnnnn nnnnnnnnnn nnnnnnnnnn nnnnnnnnnn nnnnnnnnnn
     6421 nnnnnnnnnn nnnnncccat tcgccattca ggctgcgcaa ctgttgggaa gggcgatcgg
     6481 tgcgggcctc ttcgctatta cgccagtcga ccgccaattc aatatggcgt atatggactc
     6541 atgccaattc aatatggtgg atctggacct gtgccaattc aatatggcgt atatggactc
     6601 gtgccaattc aatatggtgg atctggaccc cagccaattc aatatggcgg acttggcacc
     6661 atgccaattc aatatggcgg acctggcact gtgccaactg gggaggggtc tacttggcac
     6721 ggtgccaagt ttgaggaggg gtcttggccc tgtgccaagt ccgccatatt gaattggcat
     6781 ggtgccaata atggcggcca tattggctat atgccaggat caatatatag gcaatatcca
     6841 atatggccct atgccaatat ggctattggc caggttcaat actatgtatt ggccctatgc
     6901 catatagtat tccatatatg ggttttccta ttgacgtaga tagcccctcc caatgggcgg
     6961 tcccatatac catatatggg gcttcctaat accgcccata gccactcccc cattgacgtc
     7021 aatggtctct atatatggtc tttcctattg acgtcatatg ggcggtccta ttgacgtata
     7081 tggcgcctcc cccattgacg tcaattacgg taaatggccc gcctggctca atgcccattg
     7141 acgtcaatag gaccacccac cattgacgtc aatgggatgg ctcattgccc attcatatcc
     7201 gttctcacgc cccctattga cgtcaatgac ggtaaatggc ccacttggca gtacatcaat
     7261 atctattaat agtaacttgg caagtacatt actattggaa gtacgccagg gtacattggc
     7321 agtactccca ttgacgtcaa tggcggtaaa tggcccgcga tggctgccaa gtacatcccc
     7381 attgacgtca atggggaggg gcaatgacgc aaatgggcgt tccattgacg taaatgggcg
     7441 gtaggcgtgc ctaatgggag gtctatataa gcaatgctcg tttagggaac cgccattctg
     7501 cctggggacg tcggagcaag cttgatttag gtgacactat agaatacaag ctacttgttc
     7561 tttttgcagg atcccatcga ttcgaattca aggatcaaca agtt
//
