>Addgene plasmid #87448 | pCSDest2-NmeCas9-NLS-3XHA-NLS | depositor full sequence | sequence record 170554 | pCSDest2-NmeCas9-NLS-3XHA-NLS sequence 7604 bps
ACCGCCATTCTGCCTGGGGACGTCGGAGCAAGCTTGATTTAGGTGACACTATAGAATACAAGCTACTTGT
TCTTTTTGCAGGATCCCATCGATTCGAATTCAAGGATCAACAAGTTTGTACAAAAAAGCAGGCTGGCGCC
ACCATGGCTGCCTTCAAACCTAATTCAATCAACTACATCCTCGGCCTCGATATCGGCATCGCATCCGTCG
GCTGGGCGATGGTAGAAATTGACGAAGAAGAAAACCCCATCCGCCTGATTGATTTGGGCGTGCGCGTATT
TGAGCGTGCCGAAGTACCGAAAACAGGCGACTCCCTTGCCATGGCAAGGCGTTTGGCGCGCAGTGTTCGC
CGCCTGACCCGCCGTCGCGCCCACCGCCTGCTTCGGACCCGCCGCCTATTGAAACGCGAAGGCGTATTAC
AAGCCGCCAATTTTGACGAAAACGGCTTGATTAAATCCTTACCGAATACACCATGGCAACTTCGCGCAGC
CGCATTAGACCGCAAACTGACGCCTTTAGAGTGGTCGGCAGTCTTGTTGCATTTAATCAAACATCGCGGC
TATTTATCGCAACGGAAAAACGAGGGCGAAACTGCCGATAAGGAGCTTGGCGCTTTGCTTAAAGGCGTAG
CCGGCAATGCCCATGCCTTACAGACAGGCGATTTCCGCACACCGGCCGAATTGGCTTTAAATAAATTTGA
GAAAGAAAGCGGCCATATCCGCAATCAGCGCAGCGATTATTCGCATACGTTCAGCCGCAAAGATTTACAG
GCGGAGCTGATTTTGCTGTTTGAAAAACAAAAAGAATTTGGCAATCCGCATGTTTCAGGCGGCCTTAAAG
AAGGTATTGAAACCCTACTGATGACGCAACGCCCTGCCCTGTCCGGCGATGCCGTTCAAAAAATGTTGGG
GCATTGCACCTTCGAACCGGCAGAGCCGAAAGCCGCTAAAAACACCTACACAGCCGAACGTTTCATCTGG
CTGACCAAGCTGAACAACCTGCGTATTTTAGAGCAAGGCAGCGAGCGGCCATTGACCGATACCGAACGCG
CCACGCTTATGGACGAGCCATACAGAAAATCCAAACTGACTTACGCACAAGCCCGTAAGCTGCTGGGTTT
AGAAGATACCGCCTTTTTCAAAGGCTTGCGCTATGGTAAAGACAATGCCGAAGCCTCAACATTGATGGAA
ATGAAGGCCTACCATGCCATCAGCCGTGCACTGGAAAAAGAAGGATTGAAAGACAAAAAATCCCCATTAA
ACCTTTCTCCCGAATTACAAGACGAAATCGGCACGGCATTCTCCCTGTTCAAAACCGATGAAGACATTAC
AGGCCGTCTGAAAGACCGTATACAGCCCGAAATCTTAGAAGCGCTGTTGAAACACATCAGCTTCGATAAG
TTCGTCCAAATTTCCTTGAAAGCATTGCGCCGAATTGTGCCTCTAATGGAACAAGGCAAACGTTACGATG
AAGCCTGCGCCGAAATCTACGGAGACCATTACGGCAAGAAGAATACGGAAGAAAAGATTTATCTGCCGCC
GATTCCCGCCGACGAAATCCGCAACCCCGTCGTCTTGCGCGCCTTATCTCAAGCACGTAAGGTCATTAAC
GGCGTGGTACGCCGTTACGGCTCCCCAGCTCGTATCCATATTGAAACTGCAAGGGAAGTAGGTAAATCGT
TTAAAGACCGCAAAGAAATTGAGAAACGCCAAGAAGAAAACCGCAAAGACCGGGAAAAAGCCGCCGCCAA
ATTCCGAGAGTATTTCCCCAATTTTGTCGGAGAACCCAAATCCAAAGATATTCTGAAACTGCGCCTGTAC
GAGCAACAACACGGCAAATGCCTGTATTCGGGCAAAGAAATCAACTTAGGCCGTCTGAACGAAAAAGGCT
ATGTCGAAATCGACCATGCCCTGCCGTTCTCGCGCACATGGGACGACAGTTTCAACAATAAAGTACTGGT
ATTGGGCAGCGAAAACCAAAACAAAGGCAATCAAACCCCTTACGAATACTTCAACGGCAAAGACAACAGC
CGCGAATGGCAGGAATTTAAAGCGCGTGTCGAAACCAGCCGTTTCCCGCGCAGTAAAAAACAACGGATTC
TGCTGCAAAAATTCGATGAAGACGGCTTTAAAGAACGCAATCTGAACGACACGCGCTACGTCAACCGTTT
CCTGTGTCAATTTGTTGCCGACCGTATGCGGCTGACAGGTAAAGGCAAGAAACGTGTCTTTGCATCCAAC
GGACAAATTACCAATCTGTTGCGCGGCTTTTGGGGATTGCGCAAAGTGCGTGCGGAAAACGACCGCCATC
ACGCCTTGGACGCCGTCGTCGTTGCCTGCTCGACCGTTGCCATGCAGCAGAAAATTACCCGTTTTGTACG
CTATAAAGAGATGAACGCGTTTGACGGTAAAACCATAGACAAAGAAACAGGAGAAGTGCTGCATCAAAAA
ACACACTTCCCACAACCTTGGGAATTTTTCGCACAAGAAGTCATGATTCGCGTCTTCGGCAAACCGGACG
GCAAACCCGAATTCGAAGAAGCCGATACCCTAGAAAAACTGCGCACGTTGCTTGCCGAAAAATTATCATC
TCGCCCCGAAGCCGTACACGAATACGTTACGCCACTGTTTGTTTCACGCGCGCCCAATCGGAAGATGAGC
GGGCAAGGGCATATGGAGACCGTCAAATCCGCCAAACGACTGGACGAAGGCGTCAGCGTGTTGCGCGTAC
CGCTGACACAGTTAAAACTGAAAGACTTGGAAAAAATGGTCAATCGGGAGCGCGAACCTAAGCTATACGA
AGCACTGAAAGCACGGCTGGAAGCACATAAAGACGATCCTGCCAAAGCCTTTGCCGAGCCGTTTTACAAA
TACGATAAAGCAGGCAACCGCACCCAACAGGTAAAAGCCGTACGCGTAGAGCAAGTACAGAAAACCGGCG
TATGGGTGCGCAACCATAACGGTATTGCCGACAACGCAACCATGGTGCGCGTAGATGTGTTTGAGAAAGG
CGACAAGTATTATCTGGTACCGATTTACAGTTGGCAGGTAGCGAAAGGGATTTTGCCGGATAGGGCTGTT
GTACAAGGAAAAGATGAAGAAGATTGGCAACTTATTGATGATAGTTTCAACTTTAAATTCTCATTACACC
CTAATGATTTAGTCGAGGTTATAACAAAAAAAGCTAGAATGTTTGGTTACTTTGCCAGCTGCCATCGAGG
CACAGGTAATATCAATATACGCATTCATGATCTTGATCATAAAATTGGCAAAAATGGAATACTGGAAGGT
ATCGGCGTCAAAACCGCCCTTTCATTCCAAAAATACCAAATTGACGAACTGGGCAAAGAAATCAGACCAT
GCCGTCTGAAAAAACGCCCGCCTGTCCGTGGCACCGGCGGGCCCAAGAAGAAGAGGAAGGTATACCCATA
CGATGTTCCTGACTATGCGGGCTATCCCTATGACGTCCCGGACTATGCAGGATCGTATCCTTATGACGTT
CCAGATTACGCTGGATCCGCCGCTCCGGCAGCTAAGAAAAAGAAACTGGATTTCGAATCCGGATAAGCGG
CCGCCTCGAGATATCTAGACCCAGCTTTCTTGTACAAAGTGGTTGATCCTCTCGAGCCTCTAGAACTATA
GTGAGTCGTATTACGTAGATCCAGACATGATAAGATACATTGATGAGTTTGGACAAACCACAACTAGAAT
GCAGTGAAAAAAATGCTTTATTTGTGAAATTTGTGATGCTATTGCTTTATTTGTAACCATTATAAGCTGC
AATAAACAAGTTAACAACAACAATTGCATTCATTTTATGTTTCAGGTTCAGGGGGAGGTGTGGGAGGTTT
TTTAATTCGCGGCCGCGGCGCCAATGCATTGGGCCCGGTACCCAGCTTTTGTTCCCTTTAGTGAGGGTTA
ATTGCGCGCTTGGCGTAATCATGGTCATAGCTGTTTCCTGTGTGAAATTGTTATCCGCTCACAATTCCAC
ACAACATACGAGCCGGAAGCATAAAGTGTAAAGCCTGGGGTGCCTAATGAGTGAGCTAACTCACATTAAT
TGCGTTGCGCTCACTGCCCGCTTTCCAGTCGGGAAACCTGTCGTGCCAGCTGCATTAATGAATCGGCCAA
CGCGCGGGGAGAGGCGGTTTGCGTATTGGGCGCTCTTCCGCTTCCTCGCTCACTGACTCGCTGCGCTCGG
TCGTTCGGCTGCGGCGAGCGGTATCAGCTCACTCAAAGGCGGTAATACGGTTATCCACAGAATCAGGGGA
TAACGCAGGAAAGAACATGTGAGCAAAAGGCCAGCAAAAGGCCAGGAACCGTAAAAAGGCCGCGTTGCTG
GCGTTTTTCCATAGGCTCCGCCCCCCTGACGAGCATCACAAAAATCGACGCTCAAGTCAGAGGTGGCGAA
ACCCGACAGGACTATAAAGATACCAGGCGTTTCCCCCTGGAAGCTCCCTCGTGCGCTCTCCTGTTCCGAC
CCTGCCGCTTACCGGATACCTGTCCGCCTTTCTCCCTTCGGGAAGCGTGGCGCTTTCTCATAGCTCACGC
TGTAGGTATCTCAGTTCGGTGTAGGTCGTTCGCTCCAAGCTGGGCTGTGTGCACGAACCCCCCGTTCAGC
CCGACCGCTGCGCCTTATCCGGTAACTATCGTCTTGAGTCCAACCCGGTAAGACACGACTTATCGCCACT
GGCAGCAGCCACTGGTAACAGGATTAGCAGAGCGAGGTATGTAGGCGGTGCTACAGAGTTCTTGAAGTGG
TGGCCTAACTACGGCTACACTAGAAGGACAGTATTTGGTATCTGCGCTCTGCTGAAGCCAGTTACCTTCG
GAAAAAGAGTTGGTAGCTCTTGATCCGGCAAACAAACCACCGCTGGTAGCGGTGGTTTTTTTGTTTGCAA
GCAGCAGATTACGCGCAGAAAAAAAGGATCTCAAGAAGATCCTTTGATCTTTTCTACGGGGTCTGACGCT
CAGTGGAACGAAAACTCACGTTAAGGGATTTTGGTCATGAGATTATCAAAAAGGATCTTCACCTAGATCC
TTTTAAATTAAAAATGAAGTTTTAAATCAATCTAAAGTATATATGAGTAAACTTGGTCTGACAGTTACCA
ATGCTTAATCAGTGAGGCACCTATCTCAGCGATCTGTCTATTTCGTTCATCCATAGTTGCCTGACTCCCC
GTCGTGTAGATAACTACGATACGGGAGGGCTTACCATCTGGCCCCAGTGCTGCAATGATACCGCGAGACC
CACGCTCACCGGCTCCAGATTTATCAGCAATAAACCAGCCAGCCGGAAGGGCCGAGCGCAGAAGTGGTCC
TGCAACTTTATCCGCCTCCATCCAGTCTATTAATTGTTGCCGGGAAGCTAGAGTAAGTAGTTCGCCAGTT
AATAGTTTGCGCAACGTTGTTGCCATTGCTACAGGCATCGTGGTGTCACGCTCGTCGTTTGGTATGGCTT
CATTCAGCTCCGGTTCCCAACGATCAAGGCGAGTTACATGATCCCCCATGTTGTGCAAAAAAGCGGTTAG
CTCCTTCGGTCCTCCGATCGTTGTCAGAAGTAAGTTGGCCGCAGTGTTATCACTCATGGTTATGGCAGCA
CTGCATAATTCTCTTACTGTCATGCCATCCGTAAGATGCTTTTCTGTGACTGGTGAGTACTCAACCAAGT
CATTCTGAGAATAGTGTATGCGGCGACCGAGTTGCTCTTGCCCGGCGTCAATACGGGATAATACCGCGCC
ACATAGCAGAACTTTAAAAGTGCTCATCATTGGAAAACGTTCTTCGGGGCGAAAACTCTCAAGGATCTTA
CCGCTGTTGAGATCCAGTTCGATGTAACCCACTCGTGCACCCAACTGATCTTCAGCATCTTTTACTTTCA
CCAGCGTTTCTGGGTGAGCAAAAACAGGAAGGCAAAATGCCGCAAAAAAGGGAATAAGGGCGACACGGAA
ATGTTGAATACTCATACTCTTCCTTTTTCAATATTATTGAAGCATTTATCAGGGTTATTGTCTCATGAGC
GGATACATATTTGAATGTATTTAGAAAAATAAACAAATAGGGGTTCCGCGCACATTTCCCCGAAAAGTGC
CACCTAAATTGTAAGCGTTAATATTTTGTTAAAATTCGCGTTAAATTTTTGTTAAATCAGCTCATTTTTT
AACCAATAGGCCGAAATCGGCAAAATCCCTTATAAATCAAAAGAATAGACCGAGATAGGGTTGAGTGTTG
TTCCAGTTTGGAACAAGAGTCCACTATTAAAGAACGTGGACTCCAACGTCAAAGG
[49 nt withheld, positions 6286-6334]
T
[91 nt withheld, positions 6336-6426]
G
[124 nt withheld, positions 6428-6551]
CCCATTCGCCATTCAGGCTGCGCAACTGTTGGGAAGGGCGATCGGTGCGGGCCTCTTCGCTATTACGCCA
GTCGACCGCCAATTCAATATGGCGTATATGGACTCATGCCAATTCAATATGGTGGATCTGGACCTGTGCC
AATTCAATATGGCGTATATGGACTCGTGCCAATTCAATATGGTGGATCTGGACCCCAGCCAATTCAATAT
GGCGGACTTGGCACCATGCCAATTCAATATGGCGGACTTGGCACTGTGCCAACTGGGGAGGGGTCTACTT
GGCACGGTGCCAAGTTTGAGGAGGGGTCTTGGCCCTGTGCCAAGTCCGCCATATTGAATTGGCATGGTGC
CAATAATGGCGGCCATATTGGCTATATGCCAGGATCAATATATAGGCAATATCCAATATGGCCCTATGCC
AATATGGCTATTGGCCAGGTTCAATACTATGTATTGGCCCTATGCCATATAGTATTCCATATATGGGTTT
TCCTATTGACGTAGATAGCCCCTCCCAATGGGCGGTCCCATATACCATATATGGGGCTTCCTAATACCGC
CCATAGCCACTCCCCCATTGACGTCAATGGTCTCTATATATGGTCTTTCCTATTGACGTCATATGGGCGG
TCCTATTGACGTATATGGCGCCTCCCCCATTGACGTCAATTACGGTAAATGGCCCGCCTGGCTCAATGCC
CATTGACGTCAATAGGACCACCCACCATTGACGTCAATGGGATGGCTCATTGCCCATTCATATCCGTTCT
CACGCCCCCTATTGACGTCAATGACGGTAAATGGCCCACTTGGCAGTACATCAATATCTATTAATAGTAA
CTTGGCAAGTACATTACTATTGGAAGTACGCCAGGGTACATTGGCAGTACTCCCATTGACGTCAATGGCG
GTAAATGGCCCGCGATGGCTGCCAAGTACATCCCCATTGACGTCAATGGGGAGGGGCAATGACGCAAATG
GGCGTTCCATTGACGTAAATGGGCGGTAGGCGTGCCTAATGGGAGGTCTATATAAGCAATGCTCGTTTAG
GGA
Features (pLannotate 1.2.2; 18 found; start..end, strand, type, name):
     37..55      +  promoter       SP6 promoter: promoter for bacteriophage SP6 RNA polymerase
    110..134     +  protein_bind   attB1: mutant version of attB; recombination site for the Gateway® BP reaction BP Clonase™
    144..3389    +  CDS            cas9: CAS9_NEIM8 - Experimental evidence at protein level: Swiss-Prot protein existence level 1. CRISPR (clustered regularly interspaced short palindromic repeat) is an adaptive immune system that provides protection against mobile genetic elements (viruses, transposable elements and conjugative plasmids). CRISPR clusters contain spacers, sequences complementary to antecedent mobile elements, and target invading nucleic acids. CRISPR clusters are transcribed and processed into CRISPR RNA (crRNA). In type II CRISPR systems correct processing of pre-crRNA requires a trans- encoded small RNA (tracrRNA)
   3423..3512    +  CDS            3xHA: three tandem HA epitope tags
   3589..3613    -  protein_bind   attB2: mutant version of attB; recombination site for the Gateway® BP reaction BP Clonase™
   3636..3653    -  promoter       T7 promoter (fragment): promoter for bacteriophage T7 RNA polymerase
   3658..3792    -  polyA_signal   SV40 poly(A) signal: SV40 polyadenylation signal
   3905..3923    -  promoter       T3 promoter: promoter for bacteriophage T3 RNA polymerase
   3968..3984    -  protein_bind   lac operator: The lac repressor binds to the lac operator to inhibit transcription in E. coli. This inhibition can be relieved by adding lactose or isopropyl-β-D-thiogalactopyranoside (IPTG). lac repressor encoded by lacI
   3992..4022    -  promoter       lac promoter: promoter for the E. coli lac operon
   4037..4058    -  protein_bind   CAP binding site: CAP binding activates transcription in the presence of cAMP. E. coli catabolite activator protein
   4071..4163    -  CDS            lacI (fragment): lac repressor; lacI; The lac repressor binds to the lac operator to inhibit transcription in E. coli. This inhibition can be relieved by adding lactose or isopropyl-β-D-thiogalactopyranoside (IPTG).
   4346..4934    -  rep_origin     ori: high-copy-number ColE1/pMB1/pBR322/pUC origin of replication
   5105..5965    -  CDS            AmpR: β-lactamase; bla; confers resistance to ampicillin, carbenicillin, and related antibiotics
   5966..6070    -  promoter       AmpR promoter: bla
   6123..6551    -  rep_origin     f1 ori (sequence partly withheld): f1 bacteriophage origin of replication; arrow indicates direction of (+) strand synthesis
   6556..6622    -  CDS            lacZα (fragment): LacZα fragment of β-galactosidase; lacZ fragment
   6629..2       +  promoter       CMV IE94 promoter (across the origin): enhancer/promoter region of simian cytomegalovirus major immediate early transcription unit IE94
