[The description below was written by a language model from this plasmid's Addgene catalogue record, the feature table of its GenBank file and pLannotate feature annotations shown in this document.]
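Description:
pCSDest2-NmeCas9-NLS-3XHA-NLS is a 7.6 kb mammalian expression plasmid that produces wild-type Cas9 from the Neisseria meningitidis type II CRISPR system. It is built on the pCSDest2 backbone, a Gateway-derived CS2-type vector, and is propagated in E. coli through a high-copy ColE1/pUC origin with ampicillin selection from the bla gene. An f1 origin is also present, along with remnants of the lac promoter/operator region. No mammalian selection marker is annotated, so the plasmid appears suited to transient transfection.

The roughly 3.2 kb NmeCas9 open reading frame is preceded by a Kozak consensus. It is driven by what the catalogue lists simply as a CMV promoter and the feature tables identify as the simian cytomegalovirus IE94 enhancer/promoter. An SV40 polyadenylation signal terminates the transcript. Fused in frame at the C terminus are an SV40 large T antigen NLS, a triple HA epitope tag, and a second, c-Myc-like NLS. The two localization signals direct the nuclease to the nucleus, and the HA tags allow detection or immunoprecipitation. The cassette sits between attB1 and attB2 Gateway sites, although the record gives Gibson assembly as the cloning method. An SP6 promoter lies upstream of the coding sequence and could in principle support in vitro transcription of sense mRNA, while T7 and T3 promoters lie downstream in the reverse orientation.

No guide RNA cassette is annotated, so the guide would have to be supplied separately for genome editing. The associated publication concerns naturally occurring anti-CRISPR inhibitors of Cas9, which is consistent with use as the nuclease source in mammalian editing and inhibition assays.
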