Addgene plasmid #87448: pCSDest2-NmeCas9-NLS-3XHA-NLS
Purpose: Mammalian expression of wild type Nme Cas9
Depositing lab: Erik Sontheimer. Depositing organization: University of Massachusetts, Worcester. Publication: Naturally Occurring Off-Switches for CRISPR-Cas9. Pawluk A, Amrani N, Zhang Y, Garcia B, Hidalgo-Reyes Y, Lee J, Edraki A, Shah M, Sontheimer EJ, Maxwell KL, Davidson AR. Cell. 2016 Dec 15;167(7):1829-1838.e9. doi: 10.1016/j.cell.2016.11.017. Epub 2016 Dec 8. PubMed 27984730.
Backbone
  Vector backbone: pCSDest2
  Backbone size w/o insert (bp): 4358
  Total vector size (bp): 7604
  Vector type: Mammalian Expression, CRISPR
Growth in bacteria
  Bacterial resistance: Ampicillin, 100 μg/mL
  Growth temperature: 37°C
  Growth strain: DH5alpha
  Copy number: Unknown
Gene/Insert
  Gene/Insert name: Nme Cas9
  Species: Neisseria meningitidis
  Insert size (bp): 3246
  Promoter: CMV
  Tag / fusion protein: SV40 NLS (C terminal on insert); 3XHA (C terminal on insert); cMyc-like NLS (C terminal on insert)
  Cloning method: Gibson Cloning
  Sequencing primers: 5′ ATTTAGGTGACACTATAGA; 3′ CAGGAAACAGCTATGACCATG
Terms and licenses: Academic/Nonprofit Terms; Industry Terms: Not Available to Industry
How to cite: pCSDest2-NmeCas9-NLS-3XHA-NLS was a gift from Erik Sontheimer (Addgene plasmid # 87448 ; http://n2t.net/addgene:87448 ; RRID:Addgene_87448)
